Addgene plasmid #84322: pISH-Prrx1
Purpose: Use to synthesize riboprobes for in situ hybridization (ISH) probe for Prrx1. Not for gene expression.
Depositing lab: Peter Mombaerts. Depositing organization: Max Planck Research Unit for Neurogenetics. Publication: Expression of homeobox genes in the mouse olfactory epithelium. Parrilla M, Chang I, Degl'Innocenti A, Omura M. J Comp Neurol. 2016 Oct 1;524(14):2713-39. doi: 10.1002/cne.24051. Epub 2016 Jun 19. PubMed 27243442.
Backbone
  Vector backbone: pGEM-T easy
  Backbone manufacturer: Promega
  Backbone size w/o insert (bp): 3015
Growth in bacteria
  Bacterial resistance: Ampicillin, 100 μg/mL
  Growth temperature: 37°C
  Growth strain: DH5alpha
  Copy number: High Copy
Gene/Insert
  Gene/Insert name: Prrx1
  Species: M. musculus (mouse)
  Insert size (bp): 502
  Entrez Gene: Prrx1 (a.k.a. A230024N07Rik, AA755424, AI385634, AI843499, K-2, Pmx, Pmx1, Prx1, mHox)
  Cloning method: Unknown
  Sequencing primers: 5′ T7; 3′ SP6
Terms and licenses: Academic/Nonprofit Terms; Industry Terms: Not Available to Industry
Depositor comments: SphI or SacII digestion and SP6 RNA polymerase for antisense probe
How to cite: pISH-Prrx1 was a gift from Peter Mombaerts (Addgene plasmid # 84322 ; http://n2t.net/addgene:84322 ; RRID:Addgene_84322)
