[The description below was written by a language model from this plasmid's Addgene catalogue record and pLannotate feature annotations shown in this document.]
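Description:
pISH-Prrx1 is a small bacterial cloning plasmid built on the pGEM-T Easy backbone that serves as a template for in vitro transcription of riboprobes against mouse Prrx1, a paired-related homeobox gene. It is explicitly not an expression construct: there is no eukaryotic promoter or other element for expression in animal cells, and the roughly 500 bp Prrx1 fragment is only a partial piece of the gene chosen as a hybridization target. The plasmid replicates in E. coli at high copy number from a ColE1/pUC-type origin and is selected with ampicillin through the β-lactamase gene and its native promoter. An f1 origin, which could support single-stranded DNA production, is also present as part of the backbone.

The insert sits in the multiple cloning site between opposing bacteriophage T7 and SP6 RNA polymerase promoters, so either strand can be transcribed in vitro depending on which polymerase is used and on which side the plasmid is linearized. According to the depositor, linearizing with SphI or SacII and transcribing with SP6 polymerase gives the antisense probe; the T7 promoter would by implication give the sense strand, useful as a negative control. The cloning site interrupts the lacZα region, and the remaining lac promoter, operator and CAP site are remnants of the backbone's blue/white screening system. The feature table does not annotate the Prrx1 insert itself, and the short hornet peptide and lacI fragment matches appear to be spurious or vestigial annotation hits rather than functional parts. The plasmid belongs to a set of probes used to survey homeobox gene expression in the mouse olfactory epithelium by in situ hybridization.
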