Features (pLannotate 1.2.2; 13 found; start..end, strand, type, name):
    570..632     -  CDS            VESPI_VESMG (fragment): Experimental evidence at protein level: Swiss-Prot protein existence level 1. Shows contractile activity on isolated ileum smooth muscle. From Vespa magnifica (Hornet).
    644..662     -  promoter       SP6 promoter: promoter for bacteriophage SP6 RNA polymerase
    704..720     -  protein_bind   lac operator: The lac repressor binds to the lac operator to inhibit transcription in E. coli. This inhibition can be relieved by adding lactose or isopropyl-β-D-thiogalactopyranoside (IPTG). lac repressor encoded by lacI
    728..758     -  promoter       lac promoter: promoter for the E. coli lac operon
    773..794     -  protein_bind   CAP binding site: CAP binding activates transcription in the presence of cAMP. E. coli catabolite activator protein
    807..899     -  CDS            lacI (fragment): lac repressor; lacI; The lac repressor binds to the lac operator to inhibit transcription in E. coli. This inhibition can be relieved by adding lactose or isopropyl-β-D-thiogalactopyranoside (IPTG).
   1082..1670    -  rep_origin     ori: high-copy-number ColE1/pMB1/pBR322/pUC origin of replication
   1841..2701    -  CDS            AmpR: β-lactamase; bla; confers resistance to ampicillin, carbenicillin, and related antibiotics
   2702..2806    -  promoter       AmpR promoter: bla
   2833..2883    +  misc_feature   bom (fragment): basis of mobility region from pBR322
   2911..3339    -  rep_origin     f1 ori (sequence partly withheld): f1 bacteriophage origin of replication; arrow indicates direction of (+) strand synthesis
   3343..3500    -  CDS            lacZα (fragment): LacZα fragment of β-galactosidase; lacZ fragment
   3503..2       +  promoter       T7 promoter (across the origin): promoter for bacteriophage T7 RNA polymerase
>Addgene plasmid #84322 | pISH-Prrx1 | addgene full sequence | sequence record 166196 | Addgene Assembled Sequence
GGGCGAATTGGGCCCGACGTCGCATGCTCCCGGCCGCCATGGCGGCCGCGGGAATTCGATTCAGGTTGAC
ATAAACGCACCTAGGATTCCTGGACTGAACCCGATCAGGCTAGTATGCCTTTCTTTAAACCTTGGAGAAA
CCCAAGTCAAGGCTATTATATATCCTGCCCAGAAGAACTATGTTCACATTCATTTTTCTATTGAATGACA
TCTGTGTATCTTTTTAAAGTTAATGCTTGACCCATGGAGGGATTTAAAACTGGTTACAGGGAATTGGGCC
CAGATAAAGATGAGAAATGCCACATTTGTGAAACACAAGTGCTTTGACACACTTGATAGGTGCCACTAAA
TCCCAAAGCCTCATCTAAATGCTCTCTCAGGTCCAAGTAAGTTCTTCAGAGAAACGTCGTAGATGCATTT
GGAAGTTTTCTACACACCCCTTGTGAACTTAGCCTGAAGCAGCTCTGATCTCAACGATAGGTATCTGTGT
CTGTAAGAATGAGAGAAACCCATGTATGTTCTGGGTCTTCATTGGCCCAACCCTTGTGGCCATGTCTATG
TTAAATCACTAGTGAATTCGCGGCCGCCTGCAGGTCGACCATATGGGAGAGCTCCCAACGCGTTGGATGC
ATAGCTTGAGTATTCTATAGTGTCACCTAAATAGCTTGGCGTAATCATGGTCATAGCTGTTTCCTGTGTG
AAATTGTTATCCGCTCACAATTCCACACAACATACGAGCCGGAAGCATAAAGTGTAAAGCCTGGGGTGCC
TAATGAGTGAGCTAACTCACATTAATTGCGTTGCGCTCACTGCCCGCTTTCCAGTCGGGAAACCTGTCGT
GCCAGCTGCATTAATGAATCGGCCAACGCGCGGGGAGAGGCGGTTTGCGTATTGGGCGCTCTTCCGCTTC
CTCGCTCACTGACTCGCTGCGCTCGGTCGTTCGGCTGCGGCGAGCGGTATCAGCTCACTCAAAGGCGGTA
ATACGGTTATCCACAGAATCAGGGGATAACGCAGGAAAGAACATGTGAGCAAAAGGCCAGCAAAAGGCCA
GGAACCGTAAAAAGGCCGCGTTGCTGGCGTTTTTCCATAGGCTCCGCCCCCCTGACGAGCATCACAAAAA
TCGACGCTCAAGTCAGAGGTGGCGAAACCCGACAGGACTATAAAGATACCAGGCGTTTCCCCCTGGAAGC
TCCCTCGTGCGCTCTCCTGTTCCGACCCTGCCGCTTACCGGATACCTGTCCGCCTTTCTCCCTTCGGGAA
GCGTGGCGCTTTCTCATAGCTCACGCTGTAGGTATCTCAGTTCGGTGTAGGTCGTTCGCTCCAAGCTGGG
CTGTGTGCACGAACCCCCCGTTCAGCCCGACCGCTGCGCCTTATCCGGTAACTATCGTCTTGAGTCCAAC
CCGGTAAGACACGACTTATCGCCACTGGCAGCAGCCACTGGTAACAGGATTAGCAGAGCGAGGTATGTAG
GCGGTGCTACAGAGTTCTTGAAGTGGTGGCCTAACTACGGCTACACTAGAAGAACAGTATTTGGTATCTG
CGCTCTGCTGAAGCCAGTTACCTTCGGAAAAAGAGTTGGTAGCTCTTGATCCGGCAAACAAACCACCGCT
GGTAGCGGTGGTTTTTTTGTTTGCAAGCAGCAGATTACGCGCAGAAAAAAAGGATCTCAAGAAGATCCTT
TGATCTTTTCTACGGGGTCTGACGCTCAGTGGAACGAAAACTCACGTTAAGGGATTTTGGTCATGAGATT
ATCAAAAAGGATCTTCACCTAGATCCTTTTAAATTAAAAATGAAGTTTTAAATCAATCTAAAGTATATAT
GAGTAAACTTGGTCTGACAGTTACCAATGCTTAATCAGTGAGGCACCTATCTCAGCGATCTGTCTATTTC
GTTCATCCATAGTTGCCTGACTCCCCGTCGTGTAGATAACTACGATACGGGAGGGCTTACCATCTGGCCC
CAGTGCTGCAATGATACCGCGAGACCCACGCTCACCGGCTCCAGATTTATCAGCAATAAACCAGCCAGCC
GGAAGGGCCGAGCGCAGAAGTGGTCCTGCAACTTTATCCGCCTCCATCCAGTCTATTAATTGTTGCCGGG
AAGCTAGAGTAAGTAGTTCGCCAGTTAATAGTTTGCGCAACGTTGTTGCCATTGCTACAGGCATCGTGGT
GTCACGCTCGTCGTTTGGTATGGCTTCATTCAGCTCCGGTTCCCAACGATCAAGGCGAGTTACATGATCC
CCCATGTTGTGCAAAAAAGCGGTTAGCTCCTTCGGTCCTCCGATCGTTGTCAGAAGTAAGTTGGCCGCAG
TGTTATCACTCATGGTTATGGCAGCACTGCATAATTCTCTTACTGTCATGCCATCCGTAAGATGCTTTTC
TGTGACTGGTGAGTACTCAACCAAGTCATTCTGAGAATAGTGTATGCGGCGACCGAGTTGCTCTTGCCCG
GCGTCAATACGGGATAATACCGCGCCACATAGCAGAACTTTAAAAGTGCTCATCATTGGAAAACGTTCTT
CGGGGCGAAAACTCTCAAGGATCTTACCGCTGTTGAGATCCAGTTCGATGTAACCCACTCGTGCACCCAA
CTGATCTTCAGCATCTTTTACTTTCACCAGCGTTTCTGGGTGAGCAAAAACAGGAAGGCAAAATGCCGCA
AAAAAGGGAATAAGGGCGACACGGAAATGTTGAATACTCATACTCTTCCTTTTTCAATATTATTGAAGCA
TTTATCAGGGTTATTGTCTCATGAGCGGATACATATTTGAATGTATTTAGAAAAATAAACAAATAGGGGT
TCCGCGCACATTTCCCCGAAAAGTGCCACCTGATGCGGTGTGAAATACCGCACAGATGCGTAAGGAGAAA
ATACCGCATCAGGAAATTGTAAGCGTTAATATTTTGTTAAAATTCGCGTTAAATTTTTGTTAAATCAGCT
CATTTTTTAACCAATAGGCCGAAATCGGCAAAATCCCTTATAAATCAAAAGAATAGACCGAGATAGGGT
[37 nt withheld, positions 3010-3046]
AAAGAACGTGGACTCCAACGTCAAAGG
[49 nt withheld, positions 3074-3122]
T
[91 nt withheld, positions 3124-3214]
G
[124 nt withheld, positions 3216-3339]
CCATTCGCCATTCAGGCTGCGCAACTGTTGGGAAGGGCGATCGGTGCGGGCCTCTTCGCTATTACGCCAG
CTGGCGAAAGGGGGATGTGCTGCAAGGCGATTAAGTTGGGTAACGCCAGGGTTTTCCCAGTCACGACGTT
GTAAAACGACGGCCAGTGAATTGTAATACGACTCACTATA
