>Addgene plasmid #84322 | pISH-Prrx1 | depositor partial sequence | sequence record 160910 | insert
CAGGTTGACATAAACGCACCTAGGATTCCTGGACTGAACCCGATCAGGCTAGTATGCCTTTCTTTAAACC
TTGGAGAAACCCAAGTCAAGGCTATTATATATCCTGCCCAGAAGAACTATGTTCACATTCATTTTTCTAT
TGAATGACATCTGTGTATCTTTTTAAAGTTAATGCTTGACCCATGGAGGGATTTAAAACTGGTTACAGGG
AATTGGGCCCAGATAAAGATGAGAAATGCCACATTTGTGAAACACAAGTGCTTTGACACACTTGATAGGT
GCCACTAAATCCCAAAGCCTCATCTAAATGCTCTCTCAGGTCCAAGTAAGTTCTTCAGAGAAACGTCGTA
GATGCATTTGGAAGTTTTCTACACACCCCTTGTGAACTTAGCCTGAAGCAGCTCTGATCTCAACGATAGG
TATCTGTGTCTGTAAGAATGAGAGAAACCCATGTATGTTCTGGGTCTTCATTGGCCCAACCCTTGTGGCC
ATGTCTATGTT
