>Addgene plasmid #84322 | pISH-Prrx1 | addgene partial sequence | sequence record 166194 | T7 5'-TAATACGACTCACTATAGGG-3'
CTCCCGGCCGCCATGGCGGCCGCGGGAATTCGATTCAGGTTGACATAAACGCACCTAGGATTCCTGGACT
GAACCCGATCAGGCTAGTATGCCTTTCTTTAAACCTTGGAGAAACCCAAGTCAAGGCTATTATATATCCT
GCCCAGAAGAACTATGTTCACATTCATTTTTCTATTGAATGACATCTGTGTATCTTTTTAAAGTTAATGC
TTGACCCATGGAGGGATTTAAAACTGGTTACAGGGAATTGGGCCCAGATAAAGATGAGAAATGCCACATT
TGTGAAACACAAGTGCTTTGACACACTTGATAGGTGCCACTAAATCCCAAAGCCTCATCTAAATGCTCTC
TCAGGTCCAAGTAAGTTCTTCAGAGAAACGTCGTAGATGCATTTGGAAGTTTTCTACACACCCCTTGTGA
ACTTAGCCTGAAGCAGCTCTGATCTCAACGATAGGTATCTGTGTCTGTAAGAATGAGAGAAACCCATGTA
TGTTCTGGGTCTTCATTGGCCCAACCCTTGTGGCCATGTCTATGTTAAATCACTAGTGAATTCGCGGCCG
CCTGCAGGTCGACCATATGGGAGAGCTCCCAACGCGTTGGATGCATAGCTTGAGTATTCTATAGTGTCAC
CTAAATAGCTTGGCGTAATCATGGTCATAGCTGTTTCCTGTGTGAAATTGTTATCCGCTCACAATTCCAC
ACAACATACGAGCCGGAAGCATAAAGTGTAAAGCCTGGGGTGCCTAATGAGTGAGCTAACTCACATTAAT
TGCGTTGCGCTCACTGCCCGCTTTCCAGTCGGGAAACCTGTCGTGCCAGCTGCATTAATGAATCGGCCAA
CGCGCGGGGAGAGGCGGTTTGCGTATTGGGCGCTCTTCCGCTTCCTCGCTCACTGACTCGCTGCGCTCGG
TCGTTCGGCTGCGGCGAGCGGTATCAGCTCACTCAAAGGCGGTAATACGGTTATCCACAGAATCAGGGGA
TAACGCAGGAAAGAACATGT
