>Addgene plasmid #84322 | pISH-Prrx1 | addgene partial sequence | sequence record 166195 | SP6 5'-ATTTAGGTGACACTATAG-3'
TCCAACGCGTTGGGAGCTCTCCCATATGGTCGACCTGCAGGCGGCCGCGAATTCACTAGTGATTTAACAT
AGACATGGCCACAAGGGTTGGGCCAATGAAGACCCAGAACATACATGGGTTTCTCTCATTCTTACAGACA
CAGATACCTATCGTTGAGATCAGAGCTGCTTCAGGCTAAGTTCACAAGGGGTGTGTAGAAAACTTCCAAA
TGCATCTACGACGTTTCTCTGAAGAACTTACTTGGACCTGAGAGAGCATTTAGATGAGGCTTTGGGATTT
AGTGGCACCTATCAAGTGTGTCAAAGCACTTGTGTTTCACAAATGTGGCATTTCTCATCTTTATCTGGGC
CCAATTCCCTGTAACCAGTTTTAAATCCCTCCATGGGTCAAGCATTAACTTTAAAAAGATACACAGATGT
CATTCAATAGAAAAATGAATGTGAACATAGTTCTTCTGGGCAGGATATATAATAGCCTTGACTTGGGTTT
CTCCAAGGTTTAAAGAAAGGCATACTAGCCTGATCGGGTTCAGTCCAGGAATCCTAGGTGCGTTTATGTC
AACCTGAATCGAATTCCCGCGGCCGCCATGGCGGCCGGGAGCATGCGACGTCGGGCCCAATTCGCCCTAT
AGTGAGTCGTATTACAATTCACTGGCCGTCGTTTTACAACGTCGTGACTGGGAAAACCCTGGCGTTACCC
AACTTAATCGCCTTGCAGCACATCCCCCTTTCGCCAGCTGGCGTAATAGCGAAGAGGCCCGCACCGATCG
CCCTTCCCAACAGTTGCGCAGCCTGAATGGCGAATGG
[124 nt withheld, positions 808-931]
C
[91 nt withheld, positions 933-1023]
AGG
